>Addgene plasmid #154903 | pCW-codon optimized catalytically inactive PHGDH | addgene full sequence | sequence record 307431 | Addgene NGS Result
TATTACAGGGACAGCAGAGATCCACTTTGGCCGCGAATCGATATGTCGAGTTTACTCCCTATCAGTGATA
GAGAACGTATGTCGAGTTTACTCCCTATCAGTGATAGAGAACGATGTCGAGTTTACTCCCTATCAGTGAT
AGAGAACGTATGTCGAGTTTACTCCCTATCAGTGATAGAGAACGTATGTCGAGTTTACTCCCTATCAGTG
ATAGAGAACGTATGTCGAGTTTATCCCTATCAGTGATAGAGAACGTATGTCGAGTTTACTCCCTATCAGT
GATAGAGAACGTATGTCGAGGTAGGCGTGTACGGTGGGAGGCCTATATAAGCAGAGCTCGTTTAGTGAAC
CGTCAGATCGCCTGGAGAATTGGCTAGCGCCACCATGGCCTTTGCAAATCTCAGAAAGGTGCTTATCAGC
GACTCTCTTGACCCATGCTGCCGCAAAATACTGCAGGATGGAGGATTGCAGGTGGTAGAAAAGCAAAACC
TCAGTAAAGAAGAGCTGATAGCAGAGCTTCAAGACTGCGAGGGGCTGATTGTAAGGAGCGCGACGAAGGT
AACTGCCGATGTTATCAACGCTGCGGAAAAACTCCAGGTAGTTGGTCGGGCGGGAACTGGGGTTGATAAC
GTGGATCTTGAGGCAGCGACACGGAAAGGAATCCTTGTGATGAACACACCTAACGGCAATAGCCTTTCCG
CTGCGGAACTTACCTGTGGCATGATCATGTGTCTCGCGAGGCAAATACCCCAGGCTACGGCGAGTATGAA
AGATGGTAAATGGGAGCGGAAGAAATTCATGGGAACTGAACTTAACGGTAAAACTCTTGGAATCCTGGGA
CTGGGGCGGATCGGCCGCGAGGTTGCAACCAGAATGCAGTCATTTGGGATGAAGACGATCGGCTATAACC
CCATCATCTCTCCTGAGGTATCCGCATCATTCGGGGTTCAACAACTGCCCCTGGAGGAAATTTGGCCCCT
TTGCGATTTCATCACCGTCCATACCCCTTTGCTCCCGAGCACAACTGGATTGCTTAACGACAATACGTTT
GCGCAGTGCAAAAAGGGCGTACGGGTTGTGAACTGCGCTAAGGGGGGCATTGTAGACGAGGGCGCTTTGC
TGCGAGCTTTGCAGAGTGGACAATGCGCTGGTGCCGCCCTGGATGTATTCACTGAGGAACCGCCCAGAGA
CAGGGCGTTGGTAGACCATGAAAATGTCATTAGCTGTCCAGCCTTGGGGGCCAGCACGAAAGAGGCGCAG
AGCCGATGCGGCGAAGAGATTGCGGTGCAATTCGTCGACATGGTCAAAGGAAAAAGTTTGACGGGCGTAG
TGAACGCGCAGGCATTGACCTCTGCGTTCTCTCCACACACCAAGCCGTGGATAGGGCTGGCCGAAGCCCT
CGGAACGCTCATGCGAGCTTGGGCAGGTAGCCCGAAAGGTACTATACAGGTAATCACACAAGGTACTTCC
CTCAAAAATGCCGGTAACTGCTTGTCTCCTGCTGTAATAGTCGGATTGCTCAAGGAAGCAAGTAAGCAAG
CGGACGTAAACCTGGTAAACGCCAAACTTCTCGTAAAAGAAGCCGGACTCAATGTCACAACATCTCATTC
CCCGGCAGCTCCGGGGGAGCAGGGATTCGGCGAATGTCTTCTTGCGGTAGCTCTGGCAGGCGCTCCTTAT
CAAGCTGTAGGATTGGTTCAGGGAACAACTCCAGTCCTCCAGGGACTCAATGGTGCGGTATTCAGACCCG
AGGTCCCCTTGAGAAGGGATTTGCCGCTCCTTCTTTTTCGCACTCAGACGAGCGATCCTGCTATGCTCCC
TACAATGATTGGCCTGCTCGCAGAGGCAGGCGTTAGATTGCTTAGTTATCAAACCTCACTGGTTTCAGAT
GGGGAGACATGGCATGTCATGGGTATCAGTTCTCTGCTCCCGTCACTCGAAGCGTGGAAGCAGCACGTTA
CGGAGGCCTTCCAATTCCATTTCTAAATCGATCTCGAGAACGTTGGATCCGGGGTTGGGGTTGCGCCTTT
TCCAAGGCAGCCCTGGGTTTGCGCAGGGACGCGGCTGCTCTGGGCGTGGTTCCGGGAAACGCAGCGGCGC
CGACCCTGGGTCTCGCACATTCTTCACGTCCGTTCGCAGCGTCACCCGGATCTTCGCCGCTACCCTTGTG
GGCCCCCCGGCGACGCTTCCTGCTCCGCCCCTAAGTCGGGAAGGTTCCTTGCGGTTCGCGGCGTGCCGGA
CGTGACAAACGGAAGCCGCACGTCTCACTAGTACCCTCGCAGACGGACAGCGCCAGGGAGCAATGGCAGC
GCGCCGACCGCGATGGGCTGTGGCCAATAGCGGCTGCTCAGCAGGGCGCGCCGAGAGCAGCGGCCGGGAA
GGGGCGGTGCGGGAGGCGGGGTGTGGGGCGGTAGTGTGGGCCCTGTTCCTGCCCGCGCGGTGTTCCGCAT
TCTGCAAGCCTCCGGAGCGCACGTCGGCAGTCGGCTCCCTCGTTGACCGAATCACCGACCTCTCTCCCCA
GCAATTCACCATGATTGAACAAGATGGATTGCACGCAGGTTCTCCGGCCGCTTGGGTGGAGAGGCTATTC
GGCTATGACTGGGCACAACAGACAATCGGCTGCTCTGATGCCGCCGTGTTCCGGCTGTCAGCGCAGGGGC
GCCCGGTTCTTTTTGTCAAGACCGACCTGTCCGGTGCCCTGAATGAACTGCAAGACGAGGCAGCGCGGCT
ATCGTGGCTGGCCACGACGGGCGTTCCTTGCGCAGCTGTGCTCGACGTTGTCACTGAAGCGGGAAGGGAC
TGGCTGCTATTGGGCGAAGTGCCGGGGCAGGATCTCCTGTCATCTCACCTTGCTCCTGCCGAGAAAGTAT
CCATCATGGCTGATGCAATGCGGCGGCTGCATACGCTTGATCCGGCTACCTGCCCATTCGACCACCAAGC
GAAACATCGCATCGAGCGAGCACGTACTCGGATGGAAGCCGGTCTTGTCGATCAGGATGATCTGGACGAA
GAGCATCAGGGGCTCGCGCCAGCCGAACTGTTCGCCAGGCTCAAGGCGAGCATGCCCGACGGCGAGGATC
TCGTCGTGACCCATGGCGATGCCTGCTTGCCGAATATCATGGTGGAAAATGGCCGCTTTTCTGGATTCAT
CGACTGTGGCCGGCTGGGTGTGGCGGACCGCTATCAGGACATAGCGTTGGCTACCCGTGATATTGCTGAA
GAGCTTGGCGGCGAATGGGCTGACCGCTTCCTCGTGCTTTACGGTATCGCCGCTCCCGATTCGCAGCGCA
TCGCCTTCTATCGCCTTCTTGACGAGTTCTTCGAAGGTAGAGGTTCTCTCCTCACTTGTGGTGATGTTGA
AGAAAACCCTGGTCCAATGTCTAGACTGGACAAGAGCAAAGTCATAAACGGAGCTCTGGAATTACTCAAT
GGTGTCGGTATCGAAGGCCTGACGACAAGGAAACTCGCTCAAAAGCTGGGAGTTGAGCAGCCTACCCTGT
ACTGGCACGTGAAGAACAAGCGGGCCCTGCTCGATGCCCTGCCAATCGAGATGCTGGACAGGCATCATAC
CCACTTCTGCCCCCTGGAAGGCGAGTCATGGCAAGACTTTCTGCGGAACAACGCCAAGTCATACCGCTGT
GCTCTCCTCTCACATCGCGACGGGGCTAAAGTGCATCTCGGCACCCGCCCAACAGAGAAACAGTACGAAA
CCCTGGAAAATCAGCTCGCGTTCCTGTGTCAGCAAGGCTTCTCCCTGGAGAACGCACTGTACGCTCTGTC
CGCCGTGGGCCACTTTACACTGGGCTGCGTATTGGAGGAACAGGAGCATCAAGTAGCAAAAGAGGAAAGA
GAGACACCTACCACCGATTCTATGCCCCCACTTCTGAGACAAGCAATTGAGCTGTTCGACCGGCAGGGAG
CCGAACCTGCCTTCCTTTTCGGCCTGGAACTAATCATATGTGGCCTGGAGAAACAGCTAAAGTGCGAAAG
CGGCGGGCCGACCGACGCCCTTGACGATTTTGACTTAGACATGCTCCCAGCCGATGCCCTTGACGACTTT
GACCTTGATATGCTGCCTGCTGACGCTCTTGACGATTTTGACCTTGACATGCTCCCCGGGTAACTAAGTA
AGGATCGATCCAAGATATCGTATTCTTAACTATGTTGCTCCTTTTACGCTATGTGGATACGCTGCTTTAA
TGCCTTTGTATCATGCTATTGCTTCCCGTATGGCTTTCATTTTCTCCTCCTTGTATAAATCCTGGTTGCT
GTCTCTTTATGAGGAGTTGTGGCCCGTTGTCAGGCAACGTGGCGTGGTGTGCACTGTGTTTGCTGACGCA
ACCCCCACTGGTTGGGGCATTGCCACCACCTGTCAGCTCCTTTCCGGGACTTTCGCTTTCCCCCTCCCTA
TTGCCACGGCGGAACTCATCGCCGCCTGCCTTGCCCGCTGCTGGACAGGGGCTCGGCTGTTGGGCACTGA
CAATTCCGTGGTGTTGTCGGGGAAGCTGACGTCCTTTCCATGGCTGCTCGCCTGTGTTGCCACCTGGATT
CTGCGCGGGACGTCCTTCTGCTACGTCCCTTCGGCCCTCAATCCAGCGGACCTTCCTTCCCGCGGCCTGC
TGCCGGCTCTGCGGCCTCTTCCGCGTCTTCGCCTTCGCCCTCAGACGAGTCGGATCTCCCTTTGGGCCGC
CTCCCCGCCTGTTTCGCCTCGGCGTCCGGACTAGAGGTACCTTTAAGACCAATGACTTACAAGGCAGCTG
TAGATCTTAGCCACTTTTTAAAAGAAAAGGGGGGACTGGAAGGGCTAATTCACTCCCAACGAAGACAAGA
TCTGCTTTTTGCTTGTACTGGGTCTCTCTGGTTAGACCAGATCTGAGCCTGGGAGCTCTCTGGCTAACTA
GGGAACCCACTGCTTAAGCCTCAATAAAGCTTGCCTTGAGTGCTTCAAGTAGTGTGTGCCCGTCTGTTGT
GTGACTCTGGTAACTAGAGATCCCTCAGACCCTTTTAGTCAGTGTGGAAAATCTCTAGCAGTAGTAGTTC
ATGTCATCTTATTATTCAGTATTTATAACTTGCAAAGAAATGAATATCAGAGAGTGAGAGGAACTTGTTT
ATTGCAGCTTATAATGGTTACAAATAAAGCAATAGCATCACAAATTTCACAAATAAAGCATTTTTTTCAC
TGCATTCTAGTTGTGGTTTGTCCAAACTCATCAATGTATCTTATCATGTCTGGCTCTAGCTATCCCGCCC
CTAACTCCGCCCATCCCGCCCCTAACTCCGCCCAGTTCCGCCCATTCTCCGCCCCATGGCTGACTAATTT
TTTTTATTTATGCAGAGGCCGAGGCCGCCTCGGCCTCTGAGCTATTCCAGAAGTAGTGAGGAGGCTTTTT
TGGAGGCCTTTCAAATATGTATCCGCTCATGAGACAATAACCCTGATAAATGCTTCAATAATATTGAAAA
AGGAAGAGTATGAGTATTCAACATTTCCGTGTCGCCCTTATTCCCTTTTTTGCGGCATTTTGCCTTCCTG
TTTTTGCTCACCCAGAAACGCTGGTGAAAGTAAAAGATGCTGAAGATCAGTTGGGTGCACGAGTGGGTTA
CATCGAACTGGATCTCAACAGCGGTAAGATCCTTGAGAGTTTTCGCCCCGAAGAACGTTTTCCAATGATG
AGCACTTTTAAAGTTCTGCTATGTGGCGCGGTATTATCCCGTATTGACGCCGGGCAAGAGCAACTCGGTC
GCCGCATACACTATTCTCAGAATGACTTGGTTGAGTACTCACCAGTCACAGAAAAGCATCTTACGGATGG
CATGACAGTAAGAGAATTATGCAGTGCTGCCATAACCATGAGTGATAACACTGCGGCCAACTTACTTCTG
ACAACGATCGGAGGACCGAAGGAGCTAACCGCTTTTTTGCACAACATGGGGGATCATGTAACTCGCCTTG
ATCGTTGGGAACCGGAGCTGAATGAAGCCATACCAAACGACGAGCGTGACACCACGATGCCTGTAGCAAT
GGCAACAACGTTGCGCAAACTATTAACTGGCGAACTACTTACTCTAGCTTCCCGGCAACAATTAATAGAC
TGGATGGAGGCGGATAAAGTTGCAGGACCACTTCTGCGCTCGGCCCTTCCGGCTGGCTGGTTTATTGCTG
ATAAATCTGGAGCCGGTGAGCGTGGGTCTCGCGGTATCATTGCAGCACTGGGGCCAGATGGTAAGCCCTC
CCGTATCGTAGTTATCTACACGACGGGGAGTCAGGCAACTATGGATGAACGAAATAGACAGATCGCTGAG
ATAGGTGCCTCACTGATTAAGCATTGGTAACTGTCAGACCAAGTTTACTCATATATACTTTAGATTGATT
TAAAACTTCATTTTTAATTTAAAAGGATCTAGGTGAAGATCCTTTTTGATAATCTCATGACCAAAATCCC
TTAACGTGAGTTTTCGTTCCACTGAGCGTCAGACCCCGTAGAAAAGATCAAAGGATCTTCTTGAGATCCT
TTTTTTCTGCGCGTAATCTGCTGCTTGCAAACAAAAAAACCACCGCTACCAGCGGTGGTTTGTTTGCCGG
ATCAAGAGCTACCAACTCTTTTTCCGAAGGTAACTGGCTTCAGCAGAGCGCAGATACCAAATACTGTTCT
TCTAGTGTAGCCGTAGTTAGGCCACCACTTCAAGAACTCTGTAGCACCGCCTACATACCTCGCTCTGCTA
ATCCTGTTACCAGTGGCTGCTGCCAGTGGCGATAAGTCGTGTCTTACCGGGTTGGACTCAAGACGATAGT
TACCGGATAAGGCGCAGCGGTCGGGCTGAACGGGGGGTTCGTGCACACAGCCCAGCTTGGAGCGAACGAC
CTACACCGAACTGAGATACCTACAGCGTGAGCTATGAGAAAGCGCCACGCTTCCCGAAGGGAGAAAGGCG
GACAGGTATCCGGTAAGCGGCAGGGTCGGAACAGGAGAGCGCACGAGGGAGCTTCCAGGGGGAAACGCCT
GGTATCTTTATAGTCCTGTCGGGTTTCGCCACCTCTGACTTGAGCGTCGATTTTTGTGATGCTCGTCAGG
GGGGCGGAGCCTATGGAAAAACGCCAGCAACGCGGCCTTTTTACGGTTCCTGGCCTTTTGCTGGCCTTTT
GCTCACATGTTCTTTCCTGCGTTATCCCCTGATTCTGTGGATAACCGTATTACCGCCTTTGAGTGAGCTG
ATACCGCTCGCCGCAGCCGAACGACCGAGCGCAGCGAGTCAGTGAGCGAGGAAGCGGAAGAGCGCCCAAT
ACGCAAACCGCCTCTCCCCGCGCGTTGGCCGATTCATTAATGCAGCTGGCACGACAGGTTTCCCGACTGG
AAAGCGGGCAGTGAGCGCAACGCAATTAATGTGAGTTAGCTCACTCATTAGGCACCCCAGGCTTTACACT
TTATGCTTCCGGCTCGTATGTTGTGTGGAATTGTGAGCGGATAACAATTTCACACAGGAAACAGCTATGA
CCATGATTACGCCAAGCGCGCAATTAACCCTCACTAAAGGGAACAAAAGCTGGAGCTGCAAGCTTAATGT
AGTCTTATGCAATACTCTTGTAGTCTTGCAACATGGTAACGATGAGTTAGCAACATGCCTTACAAGGAGA
GAAAAAGCACCGTGCATGCCGATTGGTGGAAGTAAGGTGGTACGATCGTGCCTTATTAGGAAGGCAACAG
ACGGGTCTGACATGGATTGGACGAACCACTGAATTGCCGCATTGCAGAGATATTGTATTTAAGTGCCTAG
CTCGATACATAAACGGGTCTCTCTGGTTAGACCAGATCTGAGCCTGGGAGCTCTCTGGCTAACTAGGGAA
CCCACTGCTTAAGCCTCAATAAAGCTTGCCTTGAGTGCTTCAAGTAGTGTGTGCCCGTCTGTTGTGTGAC
TCTGGTAACTAGAGATCCCTCAGACCCTTTTAGTCAGTGTGGAAAATCTCTAGCAGTGGCGCCCGAACAG
GGACTTGAAAGCGAAAGGGAAACCAGAGGAGCTCTCTCGACGCAGGACTCGGCTTGCTGAAGCGCGCACG
GCAAGAGGCGAGGGGCGGCGACTGGTGAGTACGCCAAAAATTTTGACTAGCGGAGGCTAGAAGGAGAGAG
ATGGGTGCGAGAGCGTCAGTATTAAGCGGGGGAGAATTAGATCGCGATGGGAAAAAATTCGGTTAAGGCC
AGGGGGAAAGAAAAAATATAAATTAAAACATATAGTATGGGCAAGCAGGGAGCTAGAACGATTCGCAGTT
AATCCTGGCCTGTTAGAAACATCAGAAGGCTGTAGACAAATACTGGGACAGCTACAACCATCCCTTCAGA
CAGGATCAGAAGAACTTAGATCATTATATAATACAGTAGCAACCCTCTATTGTGTGCATCAAAGGATAGA
GATAAAAGACACCAAGGAAGCTTTAGACAAGATAGAGGAAGAGCAAAACAAAAGTAAGACCACCGCACAG
CAAGCGGCCGCTGATCTTCAGACCTGGAGGAGGAGATATGAGGGACAATTGGAGAAGTGAATTATATAAA
TATAAAGTAGTAAAAATTGAACCATTAGGAGTAGCACCCACCAAGGCAAAGAGAAGAGTGGTGCAGAGAG
AAAAAAGAGCAGTGGGAATAGGAGCTTTGTTCCTTGGGTTCTTGGGAGCAGCAGGAAGCACTATGGGCGC
AGCGTCAATGACGCTGACGGTACAGGCCAGACAATTATTGTCTGGTATAGTGCAGCAGCAGAACAATTTG
CTGAGGGCTATTGAGGCGCAACAGCATCTGTTGCAACTCACAGTCTGGGGCATCAAGCAGCTCCAGGCAA
GAATCCTGGCTGTGGAAAGATACCTAAAGGATCAACAGCTCCTGGGGATTTGGGGTTGCTCTGGAAAACT
CATTTGCACCACTGCTGTGCCTTGGAATGCTAGTTGGAGTAATAAATCTCTGGAACAGATTTGGAATCAC
ACGACCTGGATGGAGTGGGACAGAGAAATTAACAATTACACAAGCTTAATACACTCCTTAATTGAAGAAT
CGCAAAACCAGCAAGAAAAGAATGAACAAGAATTATTGGAATTAGATAAATGGGCAAGTTTGTGGAATTG
GTTTAACATAACAAATTGGCTGTGGTATATAAAATTATTCATAATGATAGTAGGAGGCTTGGTAGGTTTA
AGAATAGTTTTTGCTGTACTTTCTATAGTGAATAGAGTTAGGCAGGGATATTCACCATTATCGTTTCAGA
CCCACCTCCCAACCCCGAGGGGACAATTCTCGACCTCGAGACAAATGGCAGTATTCATCCACAATTTTAA
AAGAAAAGGGGGGATTGGGGGGTACAGTGCAGGGGAAAGAATAGTAGACATAATAGCAACAGACATACAA
ACTAAAGAATTACAAAAACAAATTACAAAAATTCAAAATTTTCGGGTT
Features (pLannotate 1.2.2; 26 found; start..end, strand, type, name):
     48..362     +  promoter       tight TRE promoter: Tet-responsive promoter PTight, consisting of seven tet operator sequences followed by the minimal CMV promoter
    385..1983    +  CDS            PHGDH: SERA_HUMAN - Also known as PGDH3. Experimental evidence at protein level: Swiss-Prot protein existence level 1. Catalyzes the reversible oxidation of 3-phospho-D-glycerate to 3-phosphonooxypyruvate, the first step of the phosphorylated L- serine biosynthesis pathway. Also catalyzes the reversible oxidation of 2-hydroxyglutarate to 2-oxoglutarate and the reversible oxidation of (S)-malate to oxaloacetate. From Homo sapiens (Human).
   2011..2521    +  promoter       hPGK promoter: human phosphoglycerate kinase 1 promoter
   2531..3322    +  CDS            NeoR/KanR: aminoglycoside phosphotransferase from Tn5; aph(3')-II (or nptII); confers resistance to neomycin, kanamycin, and G418 (Geneticin®)
   3377..4074    +  CDS            rtTA3 (fragment): reverse tetracycline transactivator 3 activates expression from Tet-responsive promoters in the presence of doxycycline
   4004..4114    +  CDS            VP48: 3 tandem repeats of the minimal activation domain of herpes simplex virus VP16 (Cheng et al., 2013)
   4150..4698    +  misc_feature   WPRE (fragment): woodchuck hepatitis virus posttranscriptional regulatory element
   4724..4795    +  CDS            nef (fragment): NEF_HV1Z2 - Experimental evidence at protein level: Swiss-Prot protein existence level 1. Extracellular Nef protein targets CD4(+) T-lymphocytes for apoptosis by interacting with CXCR4 surface receptors. From Human immunodeficiency virus type 1 group M subtype D (isolate Z2/CDC-Z34) (HIV-1).
   4797..5030    +  LTR            3' LTR (ΔU3): self-inactivating 3' long terminal repeat (LTR) from HIV-1
   5102..5223    +  polyA_signal   SV40 poly(A) signal: SV40 polyadenylation signal
   5263..5398    +  rep_origin     SV40 ori: SV40 origin of replication
   5406..5469    +  promoter       AmpR promoter: bla
   5470..6330    +  CDS            AmpR: β-lactamase; bla; confers resistance to ampicillin, carbenicillin, and related antibiotics
   6501..7089    +  rep_origin     ori: high-copy-number ColE1/pMB1/pBR322/pUC origin of replication
   7272..7364    +  CDS            lacI (fragment): lac repressor; lacI; The lac repressor binds to the lac operator to inhibit transcription in E. coli. This inhibition can be relieved by adding lactose or isopropyl-β-D-thiogalactopyranoside (IPTG).
   7377..7398    +  protein_bind   CAP binding site: CAP binding activates transcription in the presence of cAMP. E. coli catabolite activator protein
   7413..7443    +  promoter       lac promoter: promoter for the E. coli lac operon
   7451..7467    +  protein_bind   lac operator: The lac repressor binds to the lac operator to inhibit transcription in E. coli. This inhibition can be relieved by adding lactose or isopropyl-β-D-thiogalactopyranoside (IPTG). lac repressor encoded by lacI
   7512..7530    +  promoter       T3 promoter: promoter for bacteriophage T3 RNA polymerase
   7558..7784    +  promoter       RSV promoter: Rous sarcoma virus enhancer/promoter
   7785..7965    +  LTR            5' LTR (truncated): truncated 5' long terminal repeat (LTR) from HIV-1
   8012..8137    +  misc_feature   HIV-1 Ψ: packaging signal of human immunodeficiency virus type 1
   8121..8484    +  CDS            HIV-1 gag (fragment): gag protein from human immunodeficiency virus 1; gag
   8630..8863    +  misc_feature   RRE: The Rev response element (RRE) of HIV-1 allows for Rev-dependent mRNA export from the nucleus to the cytoplasm.
   9240..9264    +  CDS            Rev (fragment): human immunodeficiency virus 1 (HIV-1) Rev protein; rev; enhances nuclear export of unspliced and incompletely spliced viral mRNAs
   9305..9422    +  misc_feature   cPPT/CTS: central polypurine tract and central termination sequence of HIV-1
