[The description below was written by a language model from this plasmid's Addgene catalogue record and pLannotate feature annotations shown in this document.]
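Description:
pCW-codon optimized catalytically inactive PHGDH is a third-generation-style, self-inactivating lentiviral vector for doxycycline-inducible expression in mammalian cells, built on the pCW57-MCS1-P2A-MCS2 backbone. It is propagated in E. coli through a high-copy ColE1/pUC origin with ampicillin resistance. The viral portion comprises an RSV promoter driving a truncated HIV-1 5' LTR, the Ψ packaging signal with a gag fragment, the RRE for Rev-dependent export of the genomic RNA, the cPPT/CTS, a WPRE fragment and a ΔU3 3' LTR, followed by an SV40 polyadenylation signal and SV40 origin. The catalogue lists a total size of about 9.5 kb, while the sequenced record annotated here is 9,428 nt.

The payload is a codon-optimized human phosphoglycerate dehydrogenase (PHGDH) coding sequence, cloned between NheI and BamHI sites. PHGDH catalyses the first step of the phosphorylated serine biosynthesis pathway. This version carries three substitutions (D175N, R236K, H283A) that the record describes as rendering the enzyme catalytically inactive. It sits downstream of a tight TRE promoter, made of seven tet operators and a minimal CMV promoter. A separate human PGK promoter drives the neomycin/G418 resistance gene, followed by an rtTA3 reverse tetracycline transactivator. The gap between these two reading frames is short and suggests a linked, co-expressed arrangement, although no linker element is annotated. Because the transactivator and the responsive promoter are on the same provirus, a single transduction followed by G418 selection yields cells in which doxycycline switches on the mutant protein. No epitope tag or reporter is annotated. The construct fits use as an enzymatically dead control alongside active PHGDH, for example in rescue experiments on serine synthesis dependence in cancer cells.
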