Addgene plasmid #154903: pCW-codon optimized catalytically inactive PHGDH
Purpose: Expresses codon optimized catalytically inactive PHGDH in mammalian cells
Depositing lab: Michael Pacold. Depositing organization: NYU Grossman School of Medicine. Publication: Limited Environmental Serine and Glycine Confer Brain Metastasis Sensitivity to PHGDH Inhibition. Ngo B, Kim E, Osorio-Vasquez V, Doll S, Bustraan S, Liang RJ, Luengo A, Davidson SM, Ali A, Ferraro GB, Fischer GM, Eskandari R, Kang DS, Ni J, Plasger A, Rajasekhar VK, Kastenhuber ER, Bacha S, Sriram RK, Stein BD, Bakhoum SF, Snuderl M, Cotzia P, Healey JH, Mainolfi N, Suri V, Friedman A, Manfredi M, Sabatini DM, Jones DR, Yu M, Zhao JJ, Jain RK, Keshari KR, Davies MA, Vander Heiden MG, Hernando E, Mann M, Cantley LC, Pacold ME. Cancer Discov. 2020 Sep;10(9):1352-1373. doi: 10.1158/2159-8290.CD-19-1228. Epub 2020 Jun 22. PubMed 32571778.
Backbone
  Vector backbone: pCW57-MCS1-P2A-MCS2
  Backbone size w/o insert (bp): 7943
  Total vector size (bp): 9500
  Vector type: Mammalian Expression, Lentiviral
  Selectable markers: Neomycin (select with G418)
Growth in bacteria
  Bacterial resistance: Ampicillin, 100 μg/mL
  Growth temperature: 37°C
  Growth strain: NEB Stable
  Copy number: Unknown
Gene/Insert
  Gene/Insert name: Phosphoglycerate dehydrogenase (alt names: 3-phosphoglycerate dehydrogenase; PHGDH)
  Species: H. sapiens (human)
  Insert size (bp): 1629
  Mutation: Three mutations: D175N, R236K, H283A
  GenBank ID: NM_006623.4
  Entrez Gene: PHGDH (a.k.a. 3-PGDH, 3PGDH, HEL-S-113, NLS, NLS1, PDG, PGAD, PGD, PGDH, PHGDHD, SERA)
  Promoter: TRE
  Cloning method: Restriction Enzyme; 5′ cloning site NheI (unknown if destroyed); 3′ cloning site BamHI (unknown if destroyed)
  Sequencing primers: 5′ AGCTCGTTTAGTGAACCGTCAGATC; 3′ GAACGGACGTGAAGAATGTG
Terms and licenses: Academic/Nonprofit Terms; Industry Terms: Not Available to Industry
How to cite: pCW-codon optimized catalytically inactive PHGDH was a gift from Michael Pacold (Addgene plasmid # 154903 ; http://n2t.net/addgene:154903 ; RRID:Addgene_154903)
