>Addgene plasmid #154903 | pCW-codon optimized catalytically inactive PHGDH | depositor partial sequence | sequence record 299864 | pCW 3' sequence
NNNNNNNNNNNNNNNCNNCGTNNNNNGACCACGCCCAGAGCAGCCGCGTCCCTGCGCAAACCCAGGGCTG
CCTTGGAAAAGGCGCAACCCCAACCCCGGATCCAACGTTCTCGAGATCGATTTAGAAATGGAATTGGAAG
GCAGAGGTCAATGCCTGCGCGTTCACTACGCCCGTCAAACTTTTTCCTTTGACCATGTCGACGAATTGCA
CCGCAATCTCTTCGCCGCATCGGCTCTGCGCCTCTTTCGTGCTGGCCCCCAAGGCTGGACAGCTAATGAC
ATTTTCATGGTCTACCAACGCCCTGTCTCTGGGCGGTTCCTCAGTGAATACATCCAGGGCGGCACCAGCG
CATTGTCCACTCTGCAAAGCTCGCAGCAAAGCGCCCTCGTCTACAATGCCCCCCTTAGCGCAGTTCACAA
CCCGTACGCCCTTTTTGCACTGCGCAAACGTATTGTCGTTAAGCAATCCAGTTGTGCTCGGGAGCAAAGG
GGTATGGACGGTGATGAAATCGCAAAGGGGCCAAATTTCCTCCAGGGGCAGTTGTTGAACCCCGAATGAT
GCGGATACCTCAGGAGAGATGATGGGGTTATAGCCGATCGTCTTCATCCCAAATGACTGCATTCTGGTTG
CAACCTCGCGGCCGATCCGCCCCAGTCCCAGGATTCCAAGAGTTTTACCGTTAAGTTCAGTTCCCATGAA
TTTCTTCCGCTCCCATTTACCATCTTTCATACTCGCCGTANCCTGGGGTATTTGCCTCGCGAGACACATG
ATCATGCCACAGGTAAGTTCCGCAGCGGAAAGGCTATTGCCGTTANTGTGTTCATCACAAGGATTCCTTT
CCGTGTCGCTGCCTCAAGATCCACGTTATCAACCCCAGTTCCCGCCCGACCAACTACCTGGAGTTTTTCC
GCAGCGTTGATACATCGGCAGTTACCTTCGTCGCGCTCCTTNNNATCAGNCNNCGCAGTCNTGAGCTCTG
CTATCAGCTCTNNTTTACTGAGNTTTGCTTTTCTNCNNNGNANNNNNNCNNCAGTATTTTGCGNAGCATG
GGNCAGANANTCGCTGANANCNNNTTCTGANATTNCAANGNCNANNNN
